>Addgene plasmid #13435 | pCS2+ MT Beta Catenin (Xenopus) | addgene partial sequence | sequence record 19810 | SP6 5'-ATTTAGGTGACACTATAG-3'
TCTTTTTGCGGATCCCATCGATTTAAAGCTATGGAGCAAAAGCTCATTTCTGAAGAGGACTTGAATGAAA
TGGAGCAAAAGCTCATTTCTGAAGAGGACTTGAATGAAATGGAGCAAAAGCTCATTTCTGAAGAGGACTT
GAATGAAATGGAGCAAAAGCTCATTTCTGAAGAGGACTTGAATGAAATGGAGCAAAAGCTCATTTCTGAA
GAGGACTTGAATGAAATGGAGAGCTTGGGCGACCTCACCATGGAGCAAAAGCTCATTTCTGAAGAGGACT
TGAATTCGATGGCAACTCAAGCAGATCTAATGGAGCTGGACATGGCCATGGAGCCAGATCGAAAGGCAGC
AGTGAGCCACTGGCAGCAGCAGTCTTACCTGGATTCTGGGATTCATTCTGGAGCAACCACCACAGCACCA
TCTTTGAGTGGCAAAGGAAACCCAGAGGATGAAGATGTGGATACCAACCAAGTTTTGTATGAGTGGGAGC
AGGGCTTCTCTCAGTCCTTCACTCAAGATCAAGTGGCTGATATTGATGGCCAGTATGCCATGACAAGAGC
CCAGCGAGTTCGTGCTGCAATGTTTCCAGAAACCCTTGATGAAGGCATGCAGATTCCATCCACACAATTT
GACTCTGCACACCCAACAAATGTGCAACGTTTAGCAGAGCCTTCCCAGATGCTCAAACACGCTGTGGTCA
ACTTGATCAATTACCAGGATGATGCTGAATTGGCCACTCGAGCAATCCCCGAGCTGACGAAACTGCTTAA
TGACGAGGACCAGGTTGT
