[The description below was written by a language model from this plasmid's Addgene catalogue record.]
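Description:
pCS2+ MT Beta Catenin (Xenopus) is a mammalian expression plasmid built on the pCS2+ backbone (about 4.1 kb without insert) that carries a roughly 3 kb insert encoding Xenopus laevis beta-catenin (ctnnb1.L) fused to a Myc epitope tag. The "MT" in the name refers to this Myc tag. The record does not state how many copies are present or at which end of the protein the tag sits. The plasmid is maintained at high copy number in standard E. coli cloning strains and is selected with ampicillin. The restriction sites used to insert the cDNA are not recorded.

No feature table is provided, so the regulatory elements are not listed explicitly. pCS2+ vectors generally drive expression from a CMV-derived promoter with an SV40 polyadenylation signal. They also carry an upstream SP6 promoter that allows in vitro synthesis of capped mRNA. This fits the SP6 and T7 sequencing primers listed as flanking the insert. This arrangement makes the backbone useful both for transfection of cultured vertebrate cells and for producing RNA for in vitro translation or for injection into frog or fish embryos.

Beta-catenin is the central transcriptional effector of canonical Wnt signalling and is controlled mainly through regulated degradation. The Myc tag allows the exogenous protein to be detected or immunoprecipitated separately from the endogenous pool. The associated publication concerns regulation of beta-catenin stability by Tcf3 and CK1epsilon, which suggests the construct served as a source of tagged beta-catenin for stability and turnover studies.
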