Addgene plasmid #13435: pCS2+ MT Beta Catenin (Xenopus)
Depositing lab: Marc Kirschner. Depositing organization: Harvard Medical School. Publication: Physiological regulation of [beta]-catenin stability by Tcf3 and CK1epsilon. Lee E, Salic A, Kirschner MW. J Cell Biol. 2001 Sep 3. 154(5):983-93. 10.1083/jcb.200102074 PubMed 11524435.
Backbone
  Vector backbone: pCS2+
  Backbone size w/o insert (bp): 4095
  Vector type: Mammalian Expression
Growth in bacteria
  Bacterial resistance: Ampicillin, 100 μg/mL
  Growth temperature: 37°C
  Growth strain: DH5alpha
  Copy number: High Copy
Gene/Insert
  Gene/Insert name: Beta Catenin
  Species: X. laevis (frog)
  Insert size (bp): 3000
  Entrez Gene: ctnnb1.L (a.k.a. XELAEV_18031149mg, B-catenin, beta-catenin, ctnnb, ctnnb1, ctnnb1-a, ctnnb1-b)
  Tag / fusion protein: Myc Tag
  Cloning method: Restriction Enzyme; 5′ cloning site ? (unknown if destroyed); 3′ cloning site ? (unknown if destroyed)
  Sequencing primers: 5′ SP6; 3′ T7
Terms and licenses: Academic/Nonprofit Terms; Industry Terms: Not Available to Industry
How to cite: pCS2+ MT Beta Catenin (Xenopus) was a gift from Marc Kirschner (Addgene plasmid # 13435 ; http://n2t.net/addgene:13435 ; RRID:Addgene_13435)
